Addgene plasmid #11826: pET23b-Casp7 C186A-His
Depositing lab: Guy Salvesen. Depositing organization: Sanford Burnham Prebys Medical Discovery Institute. Publication: Target protease specificity of the viral serpin CrmA. Analysis of five caspases. Zhou Q, Snipas S, Orth K, Muzio M, Dixit VM, Salvesen GS. J Biol Chem. 1997 Mar 21. 272(12):7797-800. 10.1074/jbc.272.12.7797 PubMed 9065443.
Backbone
  Vector backbone: pET-23 b
  Backbone size w/o insert (bp): 3666
  Vector type: Bacterial Expression
Growth in bacteria
  Bacterial resistance: Ampicillin, 100 μg/mL
  Growth temperature: 37°C
  Growth strain: DH5alpha
  Copy number: High Copy
Gene/Insert
  Gene/Insert name: Caspase 7 catalytic mutant (alt name: Caspase 7)
  Species: H. sapiens (human)
  Insert size (bp): 1053
  Mutation: C186A
  Entrez Gene: CASP7 (a.k.a. CASP-7, CMH-1, ICE-LAP3, LICE2, MCH3)
  Tag / fusion protein: 6xHis (C terminal on insert)
  Cloning method: Restriction Enzyme; 5′ cloning site XhoI (unknown if destroyed); 3′ cloning site NdeI (unknown if destroyed)
  Sequencing primers: 5′ T7 terminal primer
Terms and licenses: Academic/Nonprofit Terms; Industry Terms: Not Available to Industry
How to cite: pET23b-Casp7 C186A-His was a gift from Guy Salvesen (Addgene plasmid # 11826 ; http://n2t.net/addgene:11826 ; RRID:Addgene_11826)
