[The description below was written by a language model from this plasmid's Addgene catalogue record.]
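Description:
pET23b-Casp7 C186A-His is a bacterial expression plasmid built on the pET-23b backbone (3666 bp without insert) and carrying a 1053 bp insert encoding human caspase 7 (CASP7, also known as MCH3, ICE-LAP3 or CMH-1). It is maintained as a high-copy plasmid under ampicillin selection, and the record lists a standard cloning strain for propagation. No feature table is provided, so individual backbone elements are not documented here. As a general matter, pET-series vectors place the insert under a T7 promoter, so expression requires a host that supplies T7 RNA polymerase. The listing of a T7 terminal sequencing primer is consistent with that arrangement.

The insert carries the C186A substitution and is described as a catalytic mutant. Caspases are cysteine proteases, so replacing the active-site cysteine with alanine is expected to abolish proteolytic activity, including the self-processing that active caspases commonly undergo when overexpressed in bacteria. A 6xHis tag is fused to the C terminus of the protein, allowing purification by immobilised metal affinity chromatography. The insert was introduced by restriction cloning using NdeI and XhoI sites. The record assigns XhoI to the 5′ end and NdeI to the 3′ end, the reverse of the usual pET orientation, and does not say whether either site survives.

The construct is suited to producing recombinant, enzymatically inactive caspase 7 for biochemical work, for example as a negative control alongside the active enzyme or as an uncleaved zymogen substrate. The associated publication concerns the specificity of the viral serpin CrmA towards several caspases, but the record does not state how this mutant was used there.
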