>Addgene plasmid #11826 | pET23b-Casp7 C186A-His | depositor partial sequence | sequence record 7080 | Author sequence
TCTAGAAATAATTTTGTTTAACTTTAAGAAGGAGATATACATATGGCAGATGATCAGGGCTGTATTGAAG
AGCAGGGGGTTGAGGATTCAGCAAATGAAGATTCAGTGGATGCTAAGCCAGACCGGTCCTCGTTTGTACC
GTCCCTCTTCAGTAAGAAGAAGAAAAATGTCACCATGCGATCCATCAAGACCACCCGGGACCGAGTGCCT
ACATATCAGTACAACATGAATTTTGAAAAGCTGGGCAAATGCATCATAATAAACAACAAGAACTTTGATA
AAGTGACAGGTATGGGCGTTCGAAACGGAACAGACAAAGATGCCGAGGCGCTCTTCAAGTGCTTCCGAAG
CCTGGGTTTTGACGTGATTGTCTATAATGACTGCTCTTGTGCCAAGATGCAAGATCTGCTTAAAAAAGCT
TCTGAAGAGGACCATACAAATGCCGCCTGCTTCGCCTGCATCCTCTTAAGCCATGGAGAAGAAAATGTAA
TTTATGGGAAAGATGGTGTCACACCAATAAAGGATTTGACAGCCCACTTTAGGGGGGATAGATGCAAAAC
CCTTTTAGAGAAACCCAAACTCTTCTTCATTCAGGCTGCCCGAGGGACCGAGCTTGATGATGGCATCCAG
GCCGACTCGGGGCCCATCAATGACACAGATGCTAATCCTCGATACAAGATCCCAGTGGAAGCTGACTTCC
TCTTCGCCTATTCCACGGTTCCAGGCTATTACTCGTGGAGGAGCCCAGGAAGAGGCTCCTGGTTTGTGCA
AGCCCTCTGCTCCATCCTGGAGGAGCACGGAAAAGACCTGGAAATCATGCAGATCCTCACCAGGGTGAAT
GACAGAGTTGCCAGGCACTTTGAGTCTCAGTCTGATGACCCACACTTCCATGAGAAGAAGCAGATCCCCT
GTGTGGTCTCCATGCTCACCAAGGAACTCTACTTCAGTCAACTCGAGCACCACCACCACCACCACTGAGA
TCCGGCTGCTAACAAAGCCCGAAAGGAAGCTGAGTTGGCTGCTGCCACCGCTGAGCAATAACTAGCATAA
CCC
