>Addgene plasmid #11826 | pET23b-Casp7 C186A-His | addgene partial sequence | sequence record 18505 | 11826 with T7-terminal
TTTGTTAGCAGCCGGATCTCAGTGGTGGTGGTGGTGGTGCTCGAGTTGACTGAAGTAGAGTTCCTTGGTG
AGCATGGAGACCACACAGGGGATCTGCTTCTTCTCATGGAAGTGTGGGTCATCAGACTGAGACTCAAAGT
GCCTGGCAACTCTGTCATTCACCCTGGTGAGGATCTGCATGATTTCCAGGTCTTTTCCGTGCTCCTCCAG
GATGGAGCAGAGGGCTTGCACAAACCAGGAGCCTCTTCCTGGGCTCCTCCACGAGTAATAGCCTGGAACC
GTGGAATAGGCGAAGAGGAAGTCAGCTTCCACTGGGATCTTGTATCGAGGATTAGCATCTGTGTCATTGA
TGGGCCCCGAGTCGGCCTGGATGCCATCATCAAGCTCGGTCCCTCGGGCAGCCTGAATGAAGAAGAGTTT
GGGTTTCTCTAAAAGGGTTTTGCATCTATCCCCCCTAAAGTGGGCTGTCAAATCCTTTATTGGTGTGACA
CCATCTTTCCCATAAATTACATTTTCTTCTCCATGGCTTAAGAGGATGCAGGCGAAGCAGGCGGCATTTG
TATGGTCCTCTTCAGAAGCTTTTTTAAGCAGATCTTGCATCTTGGCACAAGAGCAGTCATTATAGACAAT
CACGTCAAAACCCAGGCTTCGGAAGCACTTGAAGAGCGCCTCGGCATCTTTGTCTGTTCCGTTTCGAACG
CCCATACCTGTCACTTTATCAAAGTTCTTGTTGTTTATTATGATGCATTTGCCCAGCTTTTCAAAATTCA
TGTTGTACTGATATGTAGGCACTCGGTCCCGGGTGGTCTTGATGGATCGCATGGTGACATTTTTCTTCTT
CTTACTGAAGAGGGACGGTACAAACGAGGACCGGTCTGGCTTAGCATCCACTGAATCTTCATTTGCTGAA
TCCTCAACCCCCTGCTCTCATN
